Addgene plasmid #203472: pAG416GAL10-PV_3C
Purpose: Expresses PV 3C protease from a GAL10 promoter with a URA3 marker
Depositing lab: Alejandro Chavez. Depositing organization: University of California, San Diego (UCSD). Publication: A multiplex method for rapidly identifying viral protease inhibitors. Hong SJ, Resnick SJ, Iketani S, Cha JW, Albert BA, Fazekas CT, Chang CW, Liu H, Dagan S, Abagyan MR, Fajtova P, Culbertson B, Brace B, Reddem ER, Forouhar F, Glickman JF, Balkovec JM, Stockwell BR, Shapiro L, O'Donoghue AJ, Sabo Y, Freundlich JS, Ho DD, Chavez A. Mol Syst Biol. 2025 Feb;21(2):158-172. doi: 10.1038/s44320-024-00082-1. Epub 2025 Jan 6. PubMed 39762652.
Backbone
  Vector backbone: pAG416GAL10-ccdB-6stop
  Vector type: Yeast Expression
  Selectable markers: URA3
Growth in bacteria
  Bacterial resistance: Ampicillin, 100 μg/mL
  Growth temperature: 37°C
  Growth strain: DH5alpha
  Copy number: Unknown
Gene/Insert
  Gene/Insert name: PV 3C protease (alt name: Poliovirus 3C protease)
  Entrez Gene: PVgp1 (a.k.a. PVgp1)
  Promoter: GAL10
  Cloning method: Gateway Cloning
  Sequencing primers: 5′ tggggctctttacatttcca
Terms and licenses: Academic/Nonprofit Terms; Industry Terms: Not Available to Industry
How to cite: pAG416GAL10-PV_3C was a gift from Alejandro Chavez (Addgene plasmid # 203472 ; http://n2t.net/addgene:203472 ; RRID:Addgene_203472)
