[The description below was written by a language model from this plasmid's Addgene catalogue record and pLannotate feature annotations shown in this document.]
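Description:
pAG416GAL10-PV_3C is a yeast expression shuttle plasmid of about 6.5 kb, built by Gateway recombination into the pAG416GAL10-ccdB-6stop destination backbone. In E. coli it replicates from a high-copy ColE1/pUC-type origin and is selected with ampicillin through the β-lactamase (AmpR) gene. An f1 origin and remnants of a pBluescript-style cloning region (lac promoter/operator, lacZα fragment, flanking T3 and T7 promoters) are also present as backbone carry-over. In Saccharomyces cerevisiae the CEN6/ARS element maintains the plasmid as a stable, low-copy episome. The URA3 gene with its own promoter provides selection in uracil auxotrophs and can be counterselected with 5-fluoroorotic acid.

The payload is the poliovirus 3C protease coding sequence, roughly 550 bp, flanked by the attB1 and attB2 sites left by Gateway cloning. It sits downstream of the divergent GAL1,10 promoter region, oriented so that the GAL10 side drives transcription, and is followed by the CYC1 terminator. This promoter is regulated by Gal4, so protease expression is galactose-inducible. The automated annotation labels the insert as a fragment of an echovirus 9 polyprotein, reflecting homology among enterovirus 3C proteases rather than a different insert. Short hits such as the YPet, lacI, rop and bom fragments are likely annotation artefacts or backbone remnants. No epitope tag or reporter fusion is annotated.

3C is the main protease that processes the picornaviral polyprotein and also cleaves host factors. The associated publication describes a multiplexed method for rapidly identifying viral protease inhibitors, and this plasmid supplies inducible poliovirus 3C expression in yeast for that kind of work. The record does not detail the assay readout itself.
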