Features (pLannotate 1.2.2; 24 found; start..end, strand, type, name):
      1..589     +  rep_origin     ori: high-copy-number ColE1/pMB1/pBR322/pUC origin of replication
    772..864     +  CDS            lacI (fragment): lac repressor; lacI; The lac repressor binds to the lac operator to inhibit transcription in E. coli. This inhibition can be relieved by adding lactose or isopropyl-β-D-thiogalactopyranoside (IPTG).
    877..898     +  protein_bind   CAP binding site: CAP binding activates transcription in the presence of cAMP. E. coli catabolite activator protein
    913..943     +  promoter       lac promoter: promoter for the E. coli lac operon
    951..967     +  protein_bind   lac operator: The lac repressor binds to the lac operator to inhibit transcription in E. coli. This inhibition can be relieved by adding lactose or isopropyl-β-D-thiogalactopyranoside (IPTG). lac repressor encoded by lacI
   1012..1030    +  promoter       T3 promoter: promoter for bacteriophage T3 RNA polymerase
   1101..1753    -  promoter       GAL1,10 promoter: GAL1 and GAL10 genes of S. cerevisiae; divergent inducible promoter, regulated by Gal4
   1765..1789    +  CDS            YPet (fragment): yellow fluorescent protein optimized for FRET with CyPet (Nguyen and Daugherty, 2005)
   1827..1851    +  protein_bind   attB1: mutant version of attB; recombination site for the Gateway® BP reaction BP Clonase™
   1860..2408    +  CDS            POLG_ECHO9 (fragment): Protein inferred from homology: Swiss-Prot protein existence level 3. [Protease 3C]: Major viral protease that mediates proteolytic processing of the polyprotein (By similarity). Cleaves host EIF5B, contributing to host translation shutoff (By similarity). Cleaves also host PABPC1, contributing to host translation shutoff (By similarity). From Echo 9 virus (EV-9) (Coxsackievirus A23).
   2413..2437    -  protein_bind   attB2: mutant version of attB; recombination site for the Gateway® BP reaction BP Clonase™
   2441..2488    +  misc_feature   MCS (fragment): pBluescript multiple cloning site
   2489..2736    +  terminator     CYC1 terminator: S. cerevisiae CYC1; transcription terminator for CYC1
   2755..2773    -  promoter       T7 promoter: promoter for bacteriophage T7 RNA polymerase
   2781..2936    +  CDS            lacZα (fragment): LacZα fragment of β-galactosidase; lacZ fragment
   2940..3368    +  rep_origin     f1 ori (sequence partly withheld): f1 bacteriophage origin of replication; arrow indicates direction of (+) strand synthesis
   3396..3447    -  misc_feature   bom (fragment): basis of mobility region from pBR322
   3526..4329    -  CDS            URA3: orotidine-5'-phosphate decarboxylase, required for uracil biosynthesis; S. cerevisiae URA3; yeast auxotrophic marker, counterselectable with 5-fluoroorotic acid (5-FOA)
   4330..4545    -  promoter       URA3 promoter: S. cerevisiae URA3
   4553..4602    -  misc_feature   bom (fragment): basis of mobility region from pBR322
   4704..4739    -  CDS            rop (fragment): Rop protein, which maintains plasmids at low copy number; rop
   4807..5310    -  misc_feature   CEN/ARS: S. cerevisiae CEN6 centromere fused to an autonomously replicating sequence
   5347..5451    +  promoter       AmpR promoter: bla
   5452..6312    +  CDS            AmpR: β-lactamase; bla; confers resistance to ampicillin, carbenicillin, and related antibiotics
>Addgene plasmid #203472 | pAG416GAL10-PV_3C | addgene full sequence | sequence record 402803 | Addgene NGS Result
TTGAGATCCTTTTTTTCTGCGCGTAATCTGCTGCTTGCAAACAAAAAAACCACCGCTACCAGCGGTGGTT
TGTTTGCCGGATCAAGAGCTACCAACTCTTTTTCCGAAGGTAACTGGCTTCAGCAGAGCGCAGATACCAA
ATACTGTTCTTCTAGTGTAGCCGTAGTTAGGCCACCACTTCAAGAACTCTGTAGCACCGCCTACATACCT
CGCTCTGCTAATCCTGTTACCAGTGGCTGCTGCCAGTGGCGATAAGTCGTGTCTTACCGGGTTGGACTCA
AGACGATAGTTACCGGATAAGGCGCAGCGGTCGGGCTGAACGGGGGGTTCGTGCACACAGCCCAGCTTGG
AGCGAACGACCTACACCGAACTGAGATACCTACAGCGTGAGCTATGAGAAAGCGCCACGCTTCCCGAAGG
GAGAAAGGCGGACAGGTATCCGGTAAGCGGCAGGGTCGGAACAGGAGAGCGCACGAGGGAGCTTCCAGGG
GGAAACGCCTGGTATCTTTATAGTCCTGTCGGGTTTCGCCACCTCTGACTTGAGCGTCGATTTTTGTGAT
GCTCGTCAGGGGGGCGGAGCCTATGGAAAAACGCCAGCAACGCGGCCTTTTTACGGTTCCTGGCCTTTTG
CTGGCCTTTTGCTCACATGTTCTTTCCTGCGTTATCCCCTGATTCTGTGGATAACCGTATTACCGCCTTT
GAGTGAGCTGATACCGCTCGCCGCAGCCGAACGACCGAGCGCAGCGAGTCAGTGAGCGAGGAAGCGGAAG
AGCGCCCAATACGCAAACCGCCTCTCCCCGCGCGTTGGCCGATTCATTAATGCAGCTGGCACGACAGGTT
TCCCGACTGGAAAGCGGGCAGTGAGCGCAACGCAATTAATGTGAGTTAGCTCACTCATTAGGCACCCCAG
GCTTTACACTTTATGCTTCCGGCTCGTATGTTGTGTGGAATTGTGAGCGGATAACAATTTCACACAGGAA
ACAGCTATGACCATGATTACGCCAAGCGCGCAATTAACCCTCACTAAAGGGAACAAAAGCTGGAGCTCTA
TGACCATGATTACGCCAAGCGGGGTGTGTTGTTGGTGGGTTGGGTGTATAGTTTTTTCTCCTTGACGTTA
AAGTATAGAGGTATATTAACAATTTTTTGTTGATACTTTTATGACATTTGAATAAGAAGTAATACAAACT
GAAAATGTTGAAAGTATTAGTTAAAGTGGTTATGCAGCTTTTCCATTTATATATCTGTTAATAGATCAAA
AATCATCGCTTCGCTGATTAATTACCCCAGAAATAAGGCTAAAAAACTAATCGCATTATCATCCTATGGT
TGTTAATTTGATTCGTTAATTTGAAGGTTTGTGGGGCCAGGTTACTGCCAATTTTTCCTCTTCATAACCA
TAAAAGCTAGTATTGTAGAATCTTTATTGTTCGGAGCAGTGCGGCGCGAGGCACATCTGCGTTTCAGGAA
CGCGACCGGTGAAGACGAGGACGCACGGAGGAGAGTCTTCCGTCGGAGGGCTGTCGCCCGCTCGGCGGCT
TCTAATCCGTACTTCAATATAGCAATGAGCAGTTAAGCGTATTACTGAAAGTTCCAAAGAGAAGGTTTTT
TTAGGCTAAGATAATGGGGCTCTTTACATTTCCACAACATATAAGTAAGATTAGATATGGATATGTATAT
GGTGGTAATGCCATGTAATATGATTATTAAACTTCTTTGCGTCCATCCAAAAAAAAAGTAAGAATTTTTG
AAAATTCAATATAAATGTCTAAAGGTGAAGAATTATTCAGAATTCCAGCTGACCACCGACTAGTGGATCC
CCCATCACAAGTTTGTACAAAAAAGCAGGCTACAAAATGGGACCAGGGTTCGATTACGCAGTGGCTATGG
CTAAAAGAAACATTGTTACAGCAACTACTAGCAAGGGAGAGTTCACTATGTTAGGAGTCCACGACAACGT
GGCTATTTTACCAACCCACGCTTCACCTGGTGAAAGCATTGTGATCGATGGCAAAGAAGTGGAGATCTTG
GATGCCAAAGCGCTCGAAGATCAAGCAGGAACCAATCTTGAAATCACTATAATCACTCTAAAGAGAAATG
AAAAGTTCAGAGACATTAGACCACATATACCTACTCAAATCACTGAGACAAATGATGGAGTCTTGATCGT
GAACACTAGCAAGTACCCCAATATGTATGTTCCTGTCGGTGCTGTGACTGAACAGGGATATCTAAATCTC
GGTGGGCGCCAAACTGCTCGTACTCTAATGTACAACTTTCCAACCAGAGCAGGACAGTGTGGTGGAGTCA
TCACATGTACTGGGAAAGTCATCGGGATGCATGTTGGTGGGAACGGTTCACACGGGTTTGCAGCGGCCCT
GAAGCGATCATACTTCACTCAGAGTCAATAAAACCCAGCTTTCTTGTACTAAGTGGTGATGGGCTGCAGG
AATTCGATATCAAGCTTATCGATACCGTCGACCTCGAGTCATGTAATTAGTTATGTCACGCTTACATTCA
CGCCCTCCCCCCACATCCGCTCTAACCGAAAAGGAAGGAGTTAGACAACCTGAAGTCTAGGTCCCTATTT
ATTTTTTTATAGTTATGTTAGTATTAAGAACGTTATTTATATTTCAAATTTTTCTTTTTTTTCTGTACAG
ACGCGTGTACGCATGTAACATTATACTGAAAACCTTGCTTGAGAAGGTTTTGGGACGCTCGAAGGCTTTA
ATTTGCGGCCGGTACCCAATTCGCCCTATAGTGAGTCGTATTACGCGCGCTCACTGGCCGTCGTTTTACA
ACGTCGTGACTGGGAAAACCCTGGCGTTACCCAACTTAATCGCCTTGCAGCACATCCCCCTTTCGCCAGC
TGGCGTAATAGCGAAGAGGCCCGCACCGATCGCCCTTCCCAACAGTTGCGCAGCCTGAATGGCGAATGG
[124 nt withheld, positions 2940-3063]
C
[91 nt withheld, positions 3065-3155]
A
[49 nt withheld, positions 3157-3205]
CCTTTGACGTTGGAGTCCACGTTCTTT
[37 nt withheld, positions 3233-3269]
ACCCTATCTCGGTCTATTCTTTTGATTTATAAGGGATTTTGCCGATTTCGGCCTATTGGTTAAAAAATGA
GCTGATTTAACAAAAATTTAACGCGAATTTTAACAAAATATTAACGCTTACAATTTCCTGATGCGGTATT
TTCTCCTTACGCATCTGTGCGGTATTTCACACCGCATAGGGTAATAACTGATATAATTAAATTGAAGCTC
TAATTTGTGAGTTTAGTATACATGCATTTACTTATAATACAGTTTTTTAGTTTTGCTGGCCGCATCTTCT
CAAATATGCTTCCCAGCCTGCTTTTCTGTAACGTTCACCCTCTACCTTAGCATCCCTTCCCTTTGCAAAT
AGTCCTCTTCCAACAATAATAATGTCAGATCCTGTAGAGACCACATCATCCACGGTTCTATACTGTTGAC
CCAATGCGTCTCCCTTGTCATCTAAACCCACACCGGGTGTCATAATCAACCAATCGTAACCTTCATCTCT
TCCACCCATGTCTCTTTGAGCAATAAAGCCGATAACAAAATCTTTGTCGCTCTTCGCAATGTCAACAGTA
CCCTTAGTATATTCTCCAGTAGATAGGGAGCCCTTGCATGACAATTCTGCTAACATCAAAAGGCCTCTAG
GTTCCTTTGTTACTTCTTCTGCCGCCTGCTTCAAACCGCTAACAATACCTGGGCCCACCACACCGTGTGC
ATTCGTAATGTCTGCCCATTCTGCTATTCTGTATACACCCGCAGAGTACTGCAATTTGACTGTATTACCA
ATGTCAGCAAATTTTCTGTCTTCGAAGAGTAAAAAATTGTACTTGGCGGATAATGCCTTTAGCGGCTTAA
CTGTGCCCTCCATGGAAAAATCAGTCAAGATATCCACATGTGTTTTTAGTAAACAAATTTTGGGACCTAA
TGCTTCAACTAACTCCAGTAATTCCTTGGTGGTACGAACATCCAATGAAGCACACAAGTTTGTTTGCTTT
TCGTGCATGATATTAAATAGCTTGGCAGCAACAGGACTAGGATGAGTAGCAGCACGTTCCTTATATGTAG
CTTTCGACATGATTTATCTTCGTTTCCTGCAGGTTTTTGTTCTGTGCAGTTGGGTTAAGAATACTGGGCA
ATTTCATGTTTCTTCAACACTACATATGCGTATATATACCAATCTAAGTCTGTGCTCCTTCCTTCGTTCT
TCCTTCTGTTCGGAGATTACCGAATCAAAAAAATTTCAAGGAAACCGAAATCAAAAAAAAGAATAAAAAA
AAAATGATGAATTGAAAAGGTGGTATGGTGCACTCTCAGTACAATCTGCTCTGATGCCGCATAGTTAAGC
CAGCCCCGACACCCGCCAACACCCGCTGACGCGCCCTGACGGGCTTGTCTGCTCCCGGCATCCGCTTACA
GACAAGCTGTGACCGTCTCCGGGAGCTGCATGTGTCAGAGGTTTTCACCGTCATCACCGAAACGCGCGAG
ACGAAAGGGCCTCGTGATACGCCTATTTTTATAGGTTAATGTCATGATAATAATGGTTTCTTAGACGGAT
CGCTTGCCTGTAACTTACACGCGCCTCGTATCTTTTAATGATGGAATAATTTGGGAATTTACTCTGTGTT
TATTTATTTTTATGTTTTGTATTTGGATTTTAGAAAGTAAATAAAGAAGGTAGAAGAGTTACGGAATGAA
GAAAAAAAAATAAACAAAGGTTTAAAAAATTTCAACAAAAAGCGTACTTTACATATATATTTATTAGACA
AGAAAAGCAGATTAAATAGATATACATTCGATTAACGATAAGTAAAATGTAAAATCACAGGATTTTCGTG
TGTGGTCTTCTACACAGACAAGATGAAACAATTCGGCATTAATACCTGAGAGCAGGAAGAGCAAGATAAA
AGGTAGTATTTGTTGGCGATCCCCCTAGAGTCTTTTACATCTTCGGAAAACAAAAACTATTTTTTCTTTA
ATTTCTTTTTTTACTTTCTATTTTTAATTTATATATTTATATTAAAAAATTTAAATTATAATTATTTTTA
TAGCACGTGATGAAAAGGACCCAGGTGGCACTTTTCGGGGAAATGTGCGCGGAACCCCTATTTGTTTATT
TTTCTAAATACATTCAAATATGTATCCGCTCATGAGACAATAACCCTGATAAATGCTTCAATAATATTGA
AAAAGGAAGAGTATGAGTATTCAACATTTCCGTGTCGCCCTTATTCCCTTTTTTGCGGCATTTTGCCTTC
CTGTTTTTGCTCACCCAGAAACGCTGGTGAAAGTAAAAGATGCTGAAGATCAGTTGGGTGCACGAGTGGG
TTACATCGAACTGGATCTCAACAGCGGTAAGATCCTTGAGAGTTTTCGCCCCGAAGAACGTTTTCCAATG
ATGAGCACTTTTAAAGTTCTGCTATGTGGCGCGGTATTATCCCGTATTGACGCCGGGCAAGAGCAACTCG
GTCGCCGCATACACTATTCTCAGAATGACTTGGTTGAGTACTCACCAGTCACAGAAAAGCATCTTACGGA
TGGCATGACAGTAAGAGAATTATGCAGTGCTGCCATAACCATGAGTGATAACACTGCGGCCAACTTACTT
CTGACAACGATCGGAGGACCGAAGGAGCTAACCGCTTTTTTGCACAACATGGGGGATCATGTAACTCGCC
TTGATCGTTGGGAACCGGAGCTGAATGAAGCCATACCAAACGACGAGCGTGACACCACGATGCCTGTAGC
AATGGCAACAACGTTGCGCAAACTATTAACTGGCGAACTACTTACTCTAGCTTCCCGGCAACAATTAATA
GACTGGATGGAGGCGGATAAAGTTGCAGGACCACTTCTGCGCTCGGCCCTTCCGGCTGGCTGGTTTATTG
CTGATAAATCTGGAGCCGGTGAGCGTGGGTCTCGCGGTATCATTGCAGCACTGGGGCCAGATGGTAAGCC
CTCCCGTATCGTAGTTATCTACACGACGGGGAGTCAGGCAACTATGGATGAACGAAATAGACAGATCGCT
GAGATAGGTGCCTCACTGATTAAGCATTGGTAACTGTCAGACCAAGTTTACTCATATATACTTTAGATTG
ATTTAAAACTTCATTTTTAATTTAAAAGGATCTAGGTGAAGATCCTTTTTGATAATCTCATGACCAAAAT
CCCTTAACGTGAGTTTTCGTTCCACTGAGCGTCAGACCCCGTAGAAAAGATCAAAGGATCTTC
